LOCUS       Exported 3363 bp ds-DNA circular SYN 13-MAY-2021
DEFINITION  synthetic circular DNA
ACCESSION   .
VERSION     .
KEYWORDS    pUT1461-HQ858752
SOURCE      synthetic DNA construct
  ORGANISM  synthetic DNA construct
REFERENCE   1 (bases 1 to 3363)
  TITLE     Maize TF ORFeome collection
REFERENCE   2 (bases 1 to 3363)
  AUTHORS   .
  TITLE     Direct Submission
  JOURNAL   Exported May 13, 2021 from SnapGene Server 1.1.58
            http://www.snapgene.com
FEATURES             Location/Qualifiers
     source          1..3363
                     /organism="synthetic DNA construct"
                     /mol_type="other DNA"
     protein_bind    1..100
                     /gene="mutant version of attL"
                     /label=attL1
                     /bound_moiety="LR Clonase(TM)"
                     /note="recombination site for the Gateway(R) LR reaction"
     RBS             112..132
                     /note="efficient ribosome binding site from bacteriophage
                     T7 gene 10 (Olins and Rangwala, 1989)"
     protein_bind    complement(920..1019)
                     /gene="mutant version of attL"
                     /label=attL2
                     /bound_moiety="LR Clonase(TM)"
                     /note="recombination site for the Gateway(R) LR reaction"
     primer_bind     complement(1036..1055)
                     /label=T7
                     /note="T7 promoter, forward primer"
     promoter        complement(1037..1055)
                     /label=T7 promoter
                     /note="promoter for bacteriophage T7 RNA polymerase"
     primer_bind     complement(1060..1076)
                     /label=M13 rev
                     /note="common sequencing primer, one of multiple similar
                     variants"
     primer_bind     complement(1060..1076)
                     /label=M13 Reverse
                     /note="In lacZ gene. Also called M13-rev"
     primer_bind     complement(1178..1197)
                     /label=pENTR-R
                     /note="pENTR vectors, reverse primer"
     CDS             1189..1998
                     /codon_start=1
                     /gene="aph(3')-Ia"
                     /product="aminoglycoside phosphotransferase"
                     /label=KanR
                     /note="confers resistance to kanamycin in bacteria or G418
                     (Geneticin(R)) in eukaryotes"
                     /translation="MSHIQRETSRPRLNSNMDADLYGYKWARDNVGQSGATIYRLYGKP
                     DAPELFLKHGKGSVANDVTDEMVRLNWLTEFMPLPTIKHFIRTPDDAWLLTTAIPGKTA
                     FQVLEEYPDSGENIVDALAVFLRRLHSIPVCNCPFNSDRVFRLAQAQSRMNNGLVDASD
                     FDDERNGWPVEQVWKEMHKLLPFSPDSVVTHGDFSLDNLIFDEGKLIGCIDVGRVGIAD
                     RYQDLAILWNCLGEFSPSLQKRLFQKYGIDNPDMNKLQFHLMLDEFF"
     primer_bind     complement(1256..1275)
                     /label=Kan-R
                     /note="Kanamycin resistance gene, reverse primer"
     rep_origin      2145..2733
                     /direction=RIGHT
                     /label=ori
                     /note="high-copy-number ColE1/pMB1/pBR322/pUC origin of
                     replication"
     primer_bind     2634..2653
                     /label=pBR322ori-F
                     /note="pBR322 origin, forward primer"
     primer_bind     2887..2904
                     /label=L4440
                     /note="L4440 vector, forward primer"
     terminator      3063..3090
                     /label=rrnB T2 terminator
                     /note="transcription terminator T2 from the E. coli rrnB
                     gene"
     terminator      3182..3268
                     /gene="Escherichia coli rrnB"
                     /label=rrnB T1 terminator
                     /note="transcription terminator T1 from the E. coli rrnB
                     gene"
     primer_bind     3317..3339
                     /label=M13/pUC Forward
                     /note="In lacZ gene"
     primer_bind     3331..3348
                     /label=M13 Forward
                     /note="In lacZ gene. Also called M13-F20 or M13 (-21)
                     Forward"
     primer_bind     3332..3348
                     /label=M13 fwd
                     /note="common sequencing primer, one of multiple similar
                     variants"
ORIGIN
        1 caaataatga ttttattttg actgatagtg acctgttcgt tgcaacaaat tgatgagcaa
       61 tgctttttta taatgccaac tttgtacaaa aaagcaggct ccgcggccgc cttgtttaac
      121 tttaagaagg agcccttcac catgaggaag aagctcggca cccggttccc cgcggctcga
      181 atcaaaaaga taatgcaagc agatgaggat gttggaaaga ttgcactagc agttcctgtt
      241 ttagtttcga ggtctcttga attgttttta caagatttaa ttgaccgtac ttatgaaatt
      301 actcttcaaa gtggagcaaa gacactgaat tccttccacc tgaagcaatg tgtgaagagg
      361 tacagttctt ttgatttcct aactgaagtt gtcagcaagg taccagatct tggtggcgct
      421 gattcctgtg gagatgaaag aggattacct agaagaagaa agtcaaatgg cagtgaccca
      481 gagaatgatg aatcaagatc tagtaaaatg gccataagaa atgcaaacat cagccccaga
      541 ggacgtggga ggggtcgagg cagaggacga ggtcggccac caaccaagag aaaggaggtt
      601 ggttatgtac aatttgaaga tgagagcagc atgtttgctg aacaaggtga gcccttgcca
      661 ggagaggaaa cagttcaaga gatcaatggc aacgagacca tgcctcaaag cacgcaacct
      721 ccagtagagg ctccgccaac agcccttgca caagctacaa caagttntaa ggcggaagaa
      781 gcgaacagtg atcatcagtc agattggcct atgccagatg ccattggaag catcggtgtc
      841 gtgccatctg gttttggaca tctgacagtg caggttgaag atgaggacta cgacaatgag
      901 gataagggtg ggcgcgccga cccagctttc ttgtacaaag ttggcattat aagaaagcat
      961 tgcttatcaa tttgttgcaa cgaacaggtc actatcagtc aaaataaaat cattatttgc
     1021 catccagctg atatccccta tagtgagtcg tattacatgg tcatagctgt ttcctggcag
     1081 ctctggcccg tgtctcaaaa tctctgatgt tacattgcac aagataaaaa tatatcatca
     1141 tgaacaataa aactgtctgc ttacataaac agtaatacaa ggggtgttat gagccatatt
     1201 caacgggaaa cgtcgaggcc gcgattaaat tccaacatgg atgctgattt atatgggtat
     1261 aaatgggctc gcgataatgt cgggcaatca ggtgcgacaa tctatcgctt gtatgggaag
     1321 cccgatgcgc cagagttgtt tctgaaacat ggcaaaggta gcgttgccaa tgatgttaca
     1381 gatgagatgg tcagactaaa ctggctgacg gaatttatgc ctcttccgac catcaagcat
     1441 tttatccgta ctcctgatga tgcatggtta ctcaccactg cgatccccgg aaaaacagca
     1501 ttccaggtat tagaagaata tcctgattca ggtgaaaata ttgttgatgc gctggcagtg
     1561 ttcctgcgcc ggttgcattc gattcctgtt tgtaattgtc cttttaacag cgatcgcgta
     1621 tttcgtctcg ctcaggcgca atcacgaatg aataacggtt tggttgatgc gagtgatttt
     1681 gatgacgagc gtaatggctg gcctgttgaa caagtctgga aagaaatgca taaacttttg
     1741 ccattctcac cggattcagt cgtcactcat ggtgatttct cacttgataa ccttattttt
     1801 gacgagggga aattaatagg ttgtattgat gttggacgag tcggaatcgc agaccgatac
     1861 caggatcttg ccatcctatg gaactgcctc ggtgagtttt ctccttcatt acagaaacgg
     1921 ctttttcaaa aatatggtat tgataatcct gatatgaata aattgcagtt tcatttgatg
     1981 ctcgatgagt ttttctaatc agaattggtt aattggttgt aacactggca gagcattacg
     2041 ctgacttgac gggacggcgc aagctcatga ccaaaatccc ttaacgtgag ttacgcgtcg
     2101 ttccactgag cgtcagaccc cgtagaaaag atcaaaggat cttcttgaga tccttttttt
     2161 ctgcgcgtaa tctgctgctt gcaaacaaaa aaaccaccgc taccagcggt ggtttgtttg
     2221 ccggatcaag agctaccaac tctttttccg aaggtaactg gcttcagcag agcgcagata
     2281 ccaaatactg tccttctagt gtagccgtag ttaggccacc acttcaagaa ctctgtagca
     2341 ccgcctacat acctcgctct gctaatcctg ttaccagtgg ctgctgccag tggcgataag
     2401 tcgtgtctta ccgggttgga ctcaagacga tagttaccgg ataaggcgca gcggtcgggc
     2461 tgaacggggg gttcgtgcac acagcccagc ttggagcgaa cgacctacac cgaactgaga
     2521 tacctacagc gtgagcattg agaaagcgcc acgcttcccg aagggagaaa ggcggacagg
     2581 tatccggtaa gcggcagggt cggaacagga gagcgcacga gggagcttcc agggggaaac
     2641 gcctggtatc tttatagtcc tgtcgggttt cgccacctct gacttgagcg tcgatttttg
     2701 tgatgctcgt caggggggcg gagcctatgg aaaaacgcca gcaacgcggc ctttttacgg
     2761 ttcctggcct tttgctggcc ttttgctcac atgttctttc ctgcgttatc ccctgattct
     2821 gtggataacc gtattaccgc ctttgagtga gctgataccg ctcgccgcag ccgaacgacc
     2881 gagcgcagcg agtcagtgag cgaggaagcg gaagagcgcc caatacgcaa accgcctctc
     2941 cccgcgcgtt ggccgattca ttaatgcagc tggcacgaca ggtttcccga ctggaaagcg
     3001 ggcagtgagc gcaacgcaat taatacgcgt accgctagcc aggaagagtt tgtagaaacg
     3061 caaaaaggcc atccgtcagg atggccttct gcttagtttg atgcctggca gtttatggcg
     3121 ggcgtcctgc ccgccaccct ccgggccgtt gcttcacaac gttcaaatcc gctcccggcg
     3181 gatttgtcct actcaggaga gcgttcaccg acaaacaaca gataaaacga aaggcccagt
     3241 cttccgactg agcctttcgt tttatttgat gcctggcagt tccctactct cgcgttaacg
     3301 ctagcatgga tgttttccca gtcacgacgt tgtaaaacga cggccagtct taagctcggg
     3361 ccc
//
