[The description below was written by a language model from this plasmid's Addgene catalogue record and the feature table of its GenBank file.]
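Description:
pUT1461-HQ858752 is a Gateway entry clone built on the Invitrogen pENTR/SD backbone, carrying a 762 bp coding sequence for a CCAAT-family transcription factor from maize (Zea mays). It belongs to a maize transcription factor ORF collection assembled for functional genomics. According to the depositor, the coding sequence was PCR-amplified from a full-length cDNA template and retains its native stop codon, so the ORF is suited to native or N-terminally tagged expression after transfer but not to C-terminal fusions. The 3363 bp circular map agrees with the stated backbone and insert sizes. The insert itself is not annotated as a feature, but it would occupy the unannotated interval between the two att sites.

The plasmid is propagated in E. coli under kanamycin selection, conferred by the aph(3')-Ia aminoglycoside phosphotransferase gene, and replicates from a ColE1/pUC-type origin. The feature table labels this origin as high copy, whereas the catalogue entry lists the plasmid as low copy. The ORF position is flanked by attL1 and attL2, the sites recognised by LR Clonase, which allow directional recombination of the insert into any attR-containing destination vector for expression in plants, yeast, bacteria or other systems. Immediately downstream of attL1 lies the bacteriophage T7 gene 10 ribosome binding site characteristic of the SD version of the backbone, which travels with the ORF and supports translation in prokaryotic destination vectors. No promoter is positioned to drive the insert in the sense direction in the entry clone itself. A T7 promoter sits beyond attL2 in the reverse orientation, and rrnB T1 and T2 terminators upstream of attL1 insulate the cassette from read-through transcription. M13 forward and reverse primer sites flank the cassette for sequence verification.
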