Addgene plasmid #27834: pUT1461-HQ858752
Depositing lab: John Gray & Erich Grotewold. Depositing organization: University of Toledo. Publication: The Maize TFome--development of a transcription factor open reading frame collection for functional genomics. Burdo B, Gray J, Goetting-Minesky MP, Wittler B, Hunt M, Li T, Velliquette D, Thomas J, Gentzel I, dos Santos Brito M, Mejia-Guerra MK, Connolly LN, Qaisi D, Li W, Casas MI, Doseff AI, Grotewold E. Plant J. 2014 Oct;80(2):356-66. doi: 10.1111/tpj.12623. Epub 2014 Aug 26. PubMed 25053252.
Backbone
  Vector backbone: pENTR/SD
  Backbone manufacturer: Invitrogen
  Backbone size w/o insert (bp): 2601
  Vector type: Entry vector
Growth in bacteria
  Bacterial resistance: Kanamycin, 50 μg/mL
  Growth temperature: 37°C
  Growth strain: DH5alpha
  Growth instructions: E. coli TOP10
  Copy number: Low Copy
Gene/Insert
  Gene/Insert name: CCAAT transcription factor from DR965925
  Species: Zea mays
  Insert size (bp): 762
  GenBank ID: HQ858752
  Cloning method: Restriction Enzyme
  Sequencing primers: 5′ M13 For; 3′ M13 Rev
Terms and licenses: Academic/Nonprofit Terms; Industry Terms: Not Available to Industry
Depositor comments: This CDS was amplified using PCR from a full length cDNA template from the Maize Full-length cDNA Project (www.maizecdna.org) and the PCR product included the stop codon. The PCR product was cloned into a Gateway pENTR/SD vector. Further information on this gene may be obtained at www.grassius.org using the GenBank number. (The second half of the plasmid name is the GenBank Number for the sequence of the insert)
How to cite: pUT1461-HQ858752 was a gift from John Gray & Erich Grotewold (Addgene plasmid # 27834 ; http://n2t.net/addgene:27834 ; RRID:Addgene_27834)
