>Addgene plasmid #27834 | pUT1461-HQ858752 | addgene partial sequence | sequence record 34124 | 27834 with M13pUC-fwd
TAATGATTTTATTTTGACTGATAGTGACCTGTTCGTTGCAACAAATTGATGAGCAATGCTTTTTTATAAT
GCCAACTTTGTACAAAAAAGCAGGCTCCGCGGCCGCCTTGTTTAACTTTAAGAAGGAGCCCTTCACCATG
AGGAAGAAGCTCGGCACCCGGTTCCCCGCGGCTCGAATCAAAAAGATAATGCAAGCAGATGAGGATGTTG
GAAAGATTGCACTAGCAGTTCCTGTTTTAGTTTCGAGGTCTCTTGAATTGTTTTTACAAGATTTAATTGA
CCGTACTTATGAAATTACTCTTCAAAGTGGAGCAAAGACACTGAATTCCTTCCACCTGAAGCAATGTGTG
AAGAGGTACAGTTCTTTTGATTTCCTAACTGAAGTTGTCAGCAAGGTACCAGATCTTGGTGGCGCTGATT
CCTGTGGAGATGAAAGAGGATTACCTAGAAGAAGAAAGTCAAATGGCAGTGACCCAGAGAATGATGAATC
AAGATCTAGTAAAATGGCCATAAGAAATGCAAACATCAGCCCCAGAGGACGTGGGAGGGGTCGAGGCAGA
GGACGAGGTCGGCCACCAACCAAGAGAAAGGAGGTTGGTTATGTACAATTTGAAGATGAGAGCAGCATGT
TTGCTGAACAAGGTGAGCCCTTGCCAGGAGAGGAAACAGTTCAAGAGATCAATGGCAACGAGACCATGCC
TCAAAGCACGCAACCTCCAGTAGAGGCTCCGCCAACAGCCCTTGCACAAGCTACAACAAGTTCTAAGGCG
GAAGAAGCGAACAGTGATCATCAGTCAGATTGGCCTATGCCAGATGCCATTGGAAGCATCGGTGTCGTGC
CATCTGGTTTTGGACATCTGAC
